>Addgene plasmid #68565 | pMpGWB111 | depositor full sequence | sequence record 121625 | pMpGWB111 sequence 12130 bps
TTTCACGCCCTTTTAAATATCCGATTATTCTAATAAACGCTCTTTTCTCTTAGGTTTACCCGCCAATATA
TCCTGTCAAACACTGATAGTTTAAACTGAAGGCGGGAAACGACAATCTGATCCAAGCTCAAGCTGCTCTA
GCATTCGCCATTCAGGCTGCGCAACTGTTGGGAAGGGCGATCGGTGCGGGCCTCTTCGCTATTACGCCAG
CTGGCGAAAGGGGGATGTGCTGCAAGGCGATTAAGTTGGGTAACGCCAGGGTTTTCCCAGTCACGACGTT
GTAAAACGACGGCCAGTGCCAAGCTTGCATGCCTGCAGGTCCCCAGATTAGCCTTTTCAATTTCAGAAAG
AATGCTAACCCACAGATGGTTAGAGAGGCTTACGCAGCAGGTCTCATCAAGACGATCTACCCGAGCAATA
ATCTCCAGGAAATCAAATACCTTCCCAAGAAGGTTAAAGATGCAGTCAAAAGATTCAGGACTAACTGCAT
CAAGAACACAGAGAAAGATATATTTCTCAAGATCAGAAGTACTATTCCAGTATGGACGATTCAAGGCTTG
CTTCACAAACCAAGGCAAGTAATAGAGATTGGAGTCTCTAAAAAGGTAGTTCCCACTGAATCAAAGGCCA
TGGAGTCAAAGATTCAAATAGAGGACCTAACAGAACTCGCCGTAAAGACTGGCGAACAGTTCATACAGAG
TCTCTTACGACTCAATGACAAGAAGAAAATCTTCGTCAACATGGTGGAGCACGACACACTTGTCTACTCC
AAAAATATCAAAGATACAGTCTCAGAAGACCAAAGGGCAATTGAGACTTTTCAACAAAGGGTAATATCCG
GAAACCTCCTCGGATTCCATTGCCCAGCTATCTGTCACTTTATTGTGAAGATAGTGGAAAAGGAAGGTGG
CTCCTACAAATGCCATCATTGCGATAAAGGAAAGGCCATCGTTGAAGATGCCTCTGCCGACAGTGGTCCC
AAAGATGGACCCCCACCCACGAGGAGCATCGTGGAAAAAGAAGACGTTCCAACCACGTCTTCAAAGCAAG
TGGATTGATGTGATATCTCCACTGACGTAAGGGATGACGCACAATCCCACTATCCTTCGCAAGACCCTTC
CTCTATATAAGGAAGTTCATTTCATTTGGAGAGAACACGGGGGACTCTAGAGTTATCAACAAGTTTGTAC
AAAAAAGCTGAACGAGAAACGTAAAATGATATAAATATCAATATATTAAATTAGATTTTGCATAAAAAAC
AGACTACATAATACTGTAAAACACAACATATCCAGTCACTATGGCGGCCCCTCGAGGGGCCGCATTAGGC
ACCCCAGGCTTTACACTTTATGCTTCCGGCTCGTATAATGTGTGGATTTTGAGTTAGGATCCGTCGAGAT
TTTCAGGAGCTAAGGAAGCTAAAATGGAGAAAAAAATCACTGGATATACCACCGTTGATATATCCCAATG
GCATCGTAAAGAACATTTTGAGGCATTTCAGTCAGTTGCTCAATGTACCTATAACCAGACCGTTCAGCTG
GATATTACGGCCTTTTTAAAGACCGTAAAGAAAAATAAGCACAAGTTTTATCCGGCCTTTATTCACATTC
TTGCCCGCCTGATGAATGCTCATCCGGAATTCCGTATGGCAATGAAAGACGGTGAGCTGGTGATATGGGA
TAGTGTTCACCCTTGTTACACCGTTTTCCATGAGCAAACTGAAACGTTTTCATCGCTCTGGAGTGAATAC
CACGACGATTTCCGGCAGTTTCTACACATATATTCGCAAGATGTGGCGTGTTACGGTGAAAACCTGGCCT
ATTTCCCTAAAGGGTTTATTGAGAATATGTTTTTCGTCTCAGCCAATCCCTGGGTGAGTTTCACCAGTTT
TGATTTAAACGTGGCCAATATGGACAACTTCTTCGCCCCCGTTTTCACCATGGGCAAATATTATACGCAA
GGCGACAAGGTGCTGATGCCGCTGGCGATTCAGGTTCATCATGCCGTTTGTGATGGCTTCCATGTCGGCA
GAATGCTTAATGAATTACAACAGTACTGCGATGAGTGGCAGGGCGGGGCGTAAAGATCTGGATCCGGCTT
ACTAAAAGCCAGATAACAGTATGCGTATTTGCGCGCTGATTTTTGCGGTATAAGAATATATACTGATATG
TATACCCGAAGTATGTCAAAAAGAGGTATGCTATGAAGCAGCGTATTACAGTGACAGTTGACAGCGACAG
CTATCAGTTGCTCAAGGCATATATGATGTCAATATCTCCGGTCTGGTAAGCACAACCATGCAGAATGAAG
CCCGTCGTCTGCGTGCCGAACGCTGGAAAGCGGAAAATCAGGAAGGGATGGCTGAGGTCGCCCGGTTTAT
TGAAATGAACGGCTCTTTTGCTGACGAGAACAGGGGCTGGTGAAATGCAGTTTAAGGTTTACACCTATAA
AAGAGAGAGCCGTTATCGTCTGTTTGTGGATGTACAGAGTGATATTATTGACACGCCCGGGCGACGGATG
GTGATCCCCCTGGCCAGTGCACGTCTGCTGTCAGATAAAGTCCCCCGTGAACTTTACCCGGTGGTGCATA
TCGGGGATGAAAGCTGGCGCATGATGACCACCGATATGGCCAGTGTGCCGGTCTCCGTTATCGGGGAAGA
AGTGGCTGATCTCAGCCACCGCGAAAATGACATCAAAAACGCCATTAACCTGATGTTCTGGGGAATATAA
ATGTCAGGCTCCCTTATACACAGCCAGTCTGCAGGTCGACCATAGTGACTGGATATGTTGTGTTTTACAG
TATTATGTAGTCTGTTTTTTATGCAAAATCTAATTTAATATATTGATATTTATATCATTTTACGTTTCTC
GTTCAGCTTTCTTGTACAAAGTGGTTGATAACAGCGACTACAAAGACCATGACGGTGATTATAAAGATCA
TGACATCGACTACAAGGATGACGATGACAAGTAGAGCTCGAATTTCCCCGATCGTTCAAACATTTGGCAA
TAAAGTTTCTTAAGATTGAATCCTGTTGCCGGTCTTGCGATGATTATCATATAATTTCTGTTGAATTACG
TTAAGCATGTAATAATTAACATGTAATGCATGACGTTATTTATGAGATGGGTTTTTATGATTAGAGTCCC
GCAATTATACATTTAATACGCGATAGAAAACAAAATATAGCGCGCAAACTAGGATAAATTATCGCGCGCG
GTGTCATCTATGTTACTAGATCGGGAATTGGTTCCGGAACCAATTCGTAATCATGGTCATAGCTGTTTCC
TGTGTGAAATTGTTATCCGCTCACAATTCCACACAACATACGAGCCGGAAGCATAAAGTGTAAAGCCTGG
GGTGCCTAATGAGTGAGCTAACTCACATTAGGCTGAATTAGGCGCGCCTATTTCTGAATTCAACACATTG
CGGACGTTTTTAATGTACTGAATTAACGCCGAATTAATTCGGGGGATCTGGATTTTAGTACTGGATTTTG
GTTTTAGGAATTAGAAATTTTATTGATAGAAGTATTTTACAAATACAAATACATACTAAGGGTTTCTTAT
ATGCTCAACACATGAGCGAAACCCTATAGGAACCCTAATTCCCTTATCTGGGAACTACTCACACATTATT
ATGGAGAAACTCGAGCTTGTCGATCGACAGATCCCGGTCGGCATCTACTCTATTTCTTTGCCCTCGGACG
AGTGCTGGGGCGTCGGTTTCCACTATCGGCGAGTACTTCTACACAGCCATCGGTCCAGACGGCCGCGCTT
CTGCGGGCGATTTGTGTACGCCCGACAGTCCCGGCTCCGGATCGGACGATTGCGTCGCATCGACCCTGCG
CCCAAGCTGCATCATCGAAATTGCCGTCAACCAAGCTCTGATAGAGTTGGTCAAGACCAATGCGGAGCAT
ATACGCCCGGAGTCGTGGCGATCCTGCAAGCTCCGGATGCCTCCGCTCGAAGTAGCGCGTCTGCTGCTCC
ATACAAGCCAACCACGGCCTCCAGAAGAAGATGTTGGCGACCTCGTATTGGGAATCCCCGAACATCGCCT
CGCTCCAGTCAATGACCGCTGTTATGCGGCCATTGTCCGTCAGGACATTGTTGGAGCCGAAATCCGCGTG
CACGAGGTGCCGGACTTCGGGGCAGTCCTCGGCCCAAAGCATCAGCTCATCGAGAGCCTGCGCGACGGAC
GCACTGACGGTGTCGTCCATCACAGTTTGCCAGTGATACACATGGGGATCAGCAATCGCGCATATGAAAT
CACGCCATGTAGTGTATTGACCGATTCCTTGCGGTCCGAATGGGCCGAACCCGCTCGTCTGGCTAAGATC
GGCCGCAGCGATCGCATCCATAGCCTCCGCGACCGGTTGTAGAACAGCGGGCAGTTCGGTTTCAGGCAGG
TCTTGCAACGTGACACCCTGTGAACGGCGGGAGATGCAATAGGTCAGGCTCTCGCTAAACTCCCCAATGT
CAAGCACTTCCGGAATCGGGAGCGCGGCCGATGCAAAGTGCCGATAAACATAACGATCTTTGTAGAAACC
ATCGGCGCAGCTATTTACCCGCAGGACATATCCACGCCCTCCTACATCGAAGCTGAAAGCACGAGATTCT
TCGCCCTCCGAGAGCTGCATCAGGTCGGAGACGCTGTCGAACTTTTCGATCAGAAACTTCTCGACAGACG
TCGCGGTGAGTTCAGGCTTTTTCATATCTCATTGCCCCCCGGATCTGCGAAAGCTCGAGAGAGATAGATT
TGTAGAGAGAGACTGGTGATTTCAGCGTGTCCTCTCCAAATGAAATGAACTTCCTTATATAGAGGAAGGT
CTTGCGAAGGATAGTGGGATTGTGCGTCATCCCTTACGTCAGTGGAGATATCACATCAATCCACTTGCTT
TGAAGACGTGGTTGGAACGTCTTCTTTTTCCACGATGCTCCTCGTGGGTGGGGGTCCATCTTTGGGACCA
CTGTCGGCAGAGGCATCTTGAACGATAGCCTTTCCTTTATCGCAATGATGGCATTTGTAGGTGCCACCTT
CCTTTTCTACTGTCCTTTTGATGAAGTGACAGATAGCTGGGCAATGGAATCCGAGGAGGTTTCCCGATAT
TACCCTTTGTTGAAAAGTCTCAATAGCCCTTTGGTCTTCTGAGACTGTATCTTTGATATTCTTGGAGTAG
ACGAGAGTGTCGTGCTCCACCATGTTCACATCAATCCACTTGCTTTGAAGACGTGGTTGGAACGTCTTCT
TTTTCCACGATGCTCCTCGTGGGTGGGGGTCCATCTTTGGGACCACTGTCGGCAGAGGCATCTTGAACGA
TAGCCTTTCCTTTATCGCAATGATGGCATTTGTAGGTGCCACCTTCCTTTTCTACTGTCCTTTTGATGAA
GTGACAGATAGCTGGGCAATGGAATCCGAGGAGGTTTCCCGATATTACCCTTTGTTGAAAAGTCTCAATA
GCCCTTTGGTCTTCTGAGACTGTATCTTTGATATTCTTGGAGTAGACGAGAGTGTCGTGCTCCACCATGT
TGGCAAGCTGCTCTAGCCAATACGCAAACCGAATTCAGAAATAAATTCAGCCTAATTCGGCGTTAATTCA
GTACATTAAAAACGTCCGCAATGTGTTATTAAGTTGTCTAAGCGTCAATTTGTTTACACCACAATATATC
CTGCCACCAGCCAGCCAACAGCTCCCCGACCGGCAGCTCGGCACAAAATCACCACTCGATACAGGCAGCC
CATCAGTCCGGGACGGCGTCAGCGGGAGAGCCGTTGTAAGGCGGCAGACTTTGCTCATGTTACCGATGCT
ATTCGGAAGAACGGCAACTAAGCTGCCGGGTTTGAAACACGGATGATCTCGCGGAGGGTAGCATGTTGAT
TGTAACGATGACAGAGCGTTGCTGCCTGTGATCAATTCGGGCACGAACCCAGTGGACATAAGCCTGTTCG
GTTCGTAAGCTGTAATGCAAGTAGCGTATGCGCTCACGCAACTGGTCCAGAACCTTGACCGAACGCAGCG
GTGGTAACGGCGCAGTGGCGGTTTTCATGGCTTGTTATGACTGTTTTTTTGGGGTACAGTCTATGCCTCG
GGCATCCAAGCAGCAAGCGCGTTACGCCGTGGGTCGATGTTTGATGTTATGGAGCAGCAACGATGTTACG
CAGCAGGGCAGTCGCCCTAAAACAAAGTTAAACATCATGGGGGAAGCGGTGATCGCCGAAGTATCGACTC
AACTATCAGAGGTAGTTGGCGTCATCGAGCGCCATCTCGAACCGACGTTGCTGGCCGTACATTTGTACGG
CTCCGCAGTGGATGGCGGCCTGAAGCCACACAGTGATATTGATTTGCTGGTTACGGTGACCGTAAGGCTT
GATGAAACAACGCGGCGAGCTTTGATCAACGACCTTTTGGAAACTTCGGCTTCCCCTGGAGAGAGCGAGA
TTCTCCGCGCTGTAGAAGTCACCATTGTTGTGCACGACGACATCATTCCGTGGCGTTATCCAGCTAAGCG
CGAACTGCAATTTGGAGAATGGCAGCGCAATGACATTCTTGCAGGTATCTTCGAGCCAGCCACGATCGAC
ATTGATCTGGCTATCTTGCTGACAAAAGCAAGAGAACATAGCGTTGCCTTGGTAGGTCCAGCGGCGGAGG
AACTCTTTGATCCGGTTCCTGAACAGGATCTATTTGAGGCGCTAAATGAAACCTTAACGCTATGGAACTC
GCCGCCCGACTGGGCTGGCGATGAGCGAAATGTAGTGCTTACGTTGTCCCGCATTTGGTACAGCGCAGTA
ACCGGCAAAATCGCGCCGAAGGATGTCGCTGCCGACTGGGCAATGGAGCGCCTGCCGGCCCAGTATCAGC
CCGTCATACTTGAAGCTAGACAGGCTTATCTTGGACAAGAAGAAGATCGCTTGGCCTCGCGCGCAGATCA
GTTGGAAGAATTTGTCCACTACGTGAAAGGCGAGATCACCAAGGTAGTCGGCAAATAATGTCTAGCTAGA
AATTCGTTCAAGCCGACGCCGCTTCGCGGCGCGGCTTAACTCAAGCGTTAGATGCACTAAGCACATAATT
GCTCACAGCCAAACTATCAGGTCAAGTCTGCTTTTATTATTTTTAAGCGTGCATAATAAGCCCTACACAA
ATTGGGAGATATATCATGCATGACCAAAATCCCTTAACGTGAGTTTTCGTTCCACTGAGCGTCAGACCCC
GTAGAAAAGATCAAAGGATCTTCTTGAGATCCTTTTTTTCTGCGCGTAATCTGCTGCTTGCAAACAAAAA
AACCACCGCTACCAGCGGTGGTTTGTTTGCCGGATCAAGAGCTACCAACTCTTTTTCCGAAGGTAACTGG
CTTCAGCAGAGCGCAGATACCAAATACTGTCCTTCTAGTGTAGCCGTAGTTAGGCCACCACTTCAAGAAC
TCTGTAGCACCGCCTACATACCTCGCTCTGCTAATCCTGTTACCAGTGGCTGCTGCCAGTGGCGATAAGT
CGTGTCTTACCGGGTTGGACTCAAGACGATAGTTACCGGATAAGGCGCAGCGGTCGGGCTGAACGGGGGG
TTCGTGCACACAGCCCAGCTTGGAGCGAACGACCTACACCGAACTGAGATACCTACAGCGTGAGCTATGA
GAAAGCGCCACGCTTCCCGAAGGGAGAAAGGCGGACAGGTATCCGGTAAGCGGCAGGGTCGGAACAGGAG
AGCGCACGAGGGAGCTTCCAGGGGGAAACGCCTGGTATCTTTATAGTCCTGTCGGGTTTCGCCACCTCTG
ACTTGAGCGTCGATTTTTGTGATGCTCGTCAGGGGGGCGGAGCCTATGGAAAAACGCCAGCAACGCGGCC
TTTTTACGGTTCCTGGCCTTTTGCTGGCCTTTTGCTCACATGTTCTTTCCTGCGTTATCCCCTGATTCTG
TGGATAACCGTATTACCGCCTTTGAGTGAGCTGATACCGCTCGCCGCAGCCGAACGACCGAGCGCAGCGA
GTCAGTGAGCGAGGAAGCGGAAGAGCGCCTGATGCGGTATTTTCTCCTTACGCATCTGTGCGGTATTTCA
CACCGCATATGGTGCACTCTCAGTACAATCTGCTCTGATGCCGCATAGTTAAGCCAGTATACACTCCGCT
ATCGCTACGTGACTGGGTCATGGCTGCGCCCCGACACCCGCCAACACCCGCTGACGCGCCCTGACGGGCT
TGTCTGCTCCCGGCATCCGCTTACAGACAAGCTGTGACCGTCTCCGGGAGCTGCATGTGTCAGAGGTTTT
CACCGTCATCACCGAAACGCGCGAGGCAGGGTGCCTTGATGTGGGCGCCGGCGGTCGAGTGGCGACGGCG
CGGCTTGTCCGCGCCCTGGTAGATTGCCTGGCCGTAGGCCAGCCATTTTTGAGCGGCCAGCGGCCGCGAT
AGGCCGACGCGAAGCGGCGGGGCGTAGGGAGCGCAGCGACCGAAGGGTAGGCGCTTTTTGCAGCTCTTCG
GCTGTGCGCTGGCCAGACAGTTATGCACAGGCCAGGCGGGTTTTAAGAGTTTTAATAAGTTTTAAAGAGT
TTTAGGCGGAAAAATCGCCTTTTTTCTCTTTTATATCAGTCACTTACATGTGTGACCGGTTCCCAATGTA
CGGCTTTGGGTTCCCAATGTACGGGTTCCGGTTCCCAATGTACGGCTTTGGGTTCCCAATGTACGTGCTA
TCCACAGGAAAGAGACCTTTTCGACCTTTTTCCCCTGCTAGGGCAATTTGCCCTAGCATCTGCTCCGTAC
ATTAGGAACCGGCGGATGCTTCGCCCTCGATCAGGTTGCGGTAGCGCATGACTAGGATCGGGCCAGCCTG
CCCCGCCTCCTCCTTCAAATCGTACTCCGGCAGGTCATTTGACCCGATCAGCTTGCGCACGGTGAAACAG
AACTTCTTGAACTCTCCGGCGCTGCCACTGCGTTCGTAGATCGTCTTGAACAACCATCTGGCTTCTGCCT
TGCCTGCGGCGCGGCGTGCCAGGCGGTAGAGAAAACGGCCGATGCCGGGATCGATCAAAAAGTAATCGGG
GTGAACCGTCAGCACGTCCGGGTTCTTGCCTTCTGTGATCTCGCGGTACATCCAATCAGCTAGCTCGATC
TCGATGTACTCCGGCCGCCCGGTTTCGCTCTTTACGATCTTGTAGCGGCTAATCAAGGCTTCACCCTCGG
ATACCGTCACCAGGCGGCCGTTCTTGGCCTTCTTCGTACGCTGCATGGCAACGTGCGTGGTGTTTAACCG
AATGCAGGTTTCTACCAGGTCGTCTTTCTGCTTTCCGCCATCGGCTCGCCGGCAGAACTTGAGTACGTCC
GCAACGTGTGGACGGAACACGCGGCCGGGCTTGTCTCCCTTCCCTTCCCGGTATCGGTTCATGGATTCGG
TTAGATGGGAAACCGCCATCAGTACCAGGTCGTAATCCCACACACTGGCCATGCCGGCCGGCCCTGCGGA
AACCTCTACGTGCCCGTCTGGAAGCTCGTAGCGGATCACCTCGCCAGCTCGTCGGTCACGCTTCGACAGA
CGGAAAACGGCCACGTCCATGATGCTGCGACTATCGCGGGTGCCCACGTCATAGAGCATCGGAACGAAAA
AATCTGGTTGCTCGTCGCCCTTGGGCGGCTTCCTAATCGACGGCGCACCGGCTGCCGGCGGTTGCCGGGA
TTCTTTGCGGATTCGATCAGCGGCCGCTTGCCACGATTCACCGGGGCGTGCTTCTGCCTCGATGCGTTGC
CGCTGGGCGGCCTGCGCGGCCTTCAACTTCTCCACCAGGTCATCACCCAGCGCCGCGCCGATTTGTACCG
GGCCGGATGGTTTGCGACCGCTCACGCCGATTCCTCGGGCTTGGGGGTTCCAGTGCCATTGCAGGGCCGG
CAGACAACCCAGCCGCTTACGCCTGGCCAACCGCCCGTTCCTCCACACATGGGGCATTCCACGGCGTCGG
TGCCTGGTTGTTCTTGATTTTCCATGCCGCCTCCTTTAGCCGCTAAAATTCATCTACTCATTTATTCATT
TGCTCATTTACTCTGGTAGCTGCGCGATGTATTCAGATAGCAGCTCGGTAATGGTCTTGCCTTGGCGTAC
CGCGTACATCTTCAGCTTGGTGTGATCCTCCGCCGGCAACTGAAAGTTGACCCGCTTCATGGCTGGCGTG
TCTGCCAGGCTGGCCAACGTTGCAGCCTTGCTGCTGCGTGCGCTCGGACGGCCGGCACTTAGCGTGTTTG
TGCTTTTGCTCATTTTCTCTTTACCTCATTAACTCAAATGAGTTTTGATTTAATTTCAGCGGCCAGCGCC
TGGACCTCGCGGGCAGCGTCGCCCTCGGGTTCTGATTCAAGAACGGTTGTGCCGGCGGCGGCAGTGCCTG
GGTAGCTCACGCGCTGCGTGATACGGGACTCAAGAATGGGCAGCTCGTACCCGGCCAGCGCCTCGGCAAC
CTCACCGCCGATGCGCGTGCCTTTGATCGCCCGCGACACGACAAAGGCCGCTTGTAGCCTTCCATCCGTG
ACCTCAATGCGCTGCTTAACCAGCTCCACCAGGTCGGCGGTGGCCCATATGTCGTAAGGGCTTGGCTGCA
CCGGAATCAGCACGAAGTCGGCTGCCTTGATCGCGGACACAGCCAAGTCCGCCGCCTGGGGCGCTCCGTC
GATCACTACGAAGTCGCGCCGGCCGATGGCCTTCACGTCGCGGTCAATCGTCGGGCGGTCGATGCCGACA
ACGGTTAGCGGTTGATCTTCCCGCACGGCCGCCCAATCGCGGGCACTGCCCTGGGGATCGGAATCGACTA
ACAGAACATCGGCCCCGGCGAGTTGCAGGGCGCGGGCTAGATGGGTTGCGATGGTCGTCTTGCCTGACCC
GCCTTTCTGGTTAAGTACAGCGATAACCTTCATGCGTTCCCCTTGCGTATTTGTTTATTTACTCATCGCA
TCATATACGCAGCGACCGCATGACGCAAGCTGTTTTACTCAAATACACATCACCTTTTTAGACGGCGGCG
CTCGGTTTCTTCAGCGGCCAAGCTGGCCGGCCAGGCCGCCAGCTTGGCATCAGACAAACCGGCCAGGATT
TCATGCAGCCGCACGGTTGAGACGTGCGCGGGCGGCTCGAACACGTACCCGGCCGCGATCATCTCCGCCT
CGATCTCTTCGGTAATGAAAAACGGTTCGTCCTGGCCGTCCTGGTGCGGTTTCATGCTTGTTCCTCTTGG
CGTTCATTCTCGGCGGCCGCCAGGGCGTCGGCCTCGGTCAATGCGTCCTCACGGAAGGCACCGCGCCGCC
TGGCCTCGGTGGGCGTCACTTCCTCGCTGCGCTCAAGTGCGCGGTACAGGGTCGAGCGATGCACGCCAAG
CAGTGCAGCCGCCTCTTTCACGGTGCGGCCTTCCTGGTCGATCAGCTCGCGGGCGTGCGCGATCTGTGCC
GGGGTGAGGGTAGGGCGGGGGCCAAACTTCACGCCTCGGGCCTTGGCGGCCTCGCGCCCGCTCCGGGTGC
GGTCGATGATTAGGGAACGCTCGAACTCGGCAATGCCGGCGAACACGGTCAACACCATGCGGCCGGCCGG
CGTGGTGGTGTCGGCCCACGGCTCTGCCAGGCTACGCAGGCCCGCGCCGGCCTCCTGGATGCGCTCGGCA
ATGTCCAGTAGGTCGCGGGTGCTGCGGGCCAGGCGGTCTAGCCTGGTCACTGTCACAACGTCGCCAGGGC
GTAGGTGGTCAAGCATCCTGGCCAGCTCCGGGCGGTCGCGCCTGGTGCCGGTGATCTTCTCGGAAAACAG
CTTGGTGCAGCCGGCCGCGTGCAGTTCGGCCCGTTGGTTGGTCAAGTCCTGGTCGTCGGTGCTGACGCGG
GCATAGCCCAGCAGGCCAGCGGCGGCGCTCTTGTTCATGGCGTAATGTCTCCGGTTCTAGTCGCAAGTAT
TCTACTTTATGCGACTAAAACACGCGACAAGAAAACGCCAGGAAAAGGGCAGGGCGGCAGCCTGTCGCGT
AACTTAGGACTTGTGCGACATGTCGTTTTCAGAAGACGGCTGCACTGAACGTCAGAAGCCGACTGCACTA
TAGCAGCGGAGGGGTTGGATCAAAGTACTTTGATCCCGAGGGGAACCCTGTGGTTGGCATGCACATACAA
ATGGACGAACGGATAAACCT
Features (pLannotate 1.2.2; 30 found; start..end, strand, type, name):
     54..78      -  misc_feature   RB T-DNA repeat: right border repeat from nopaline C58 T-DNA
    144..298     -  CDS            lacZα (fragment): LacZα fragment of β-galactosidase; lacZ fragment
    301..321     -  misc_feature   MCS (fragment): pUC18/19 multiple cloning site
    812..1153    +  promoter       CaMV 35S promoter: strong constitutive promoter from cauliflower mosaic virus
   1179..1303    +  protein_bind   attR1: mutant version of attR; recombination site for the Gateway® LR reaction LR Clonase™
   1340..1370    +  promoter       lac UV5 promoter: E. coli lac promoter with an "up" mutation
   1394..1423    +  promoter       cat promoter (fragment): promoter of the E. coli cat gene encoding chloramphenicol acetyltransferase
   1424..2083    +  CDS            CmR: chloramphenicol acetyltransferase; cat; confers resistance to chloramphenicol
   2262..2420    +  CDS            ccdA (fragment): CCDA_ECO57 - Also known as H, letA. Experimental evidence at protein level: Swiss-Prot protein existence level 1. Antitoxin component of a type II toxin-antitoxin (TA) system which inhibits the post-segregational killing (PSK) of plasmid-free cells, also referred to as a plasmid addiction system. Binds to and blocks the activity of CcdB; will also remove bound CcdB protein from the CcdB-GyrA complex by forming a CcdA-CcdB complex, a process termed rejuvenation. Functions as a transcriptional corepressor for the ccdAB operon, repression also requires CcdB (By similarity). From Escherichia coli
   2425..2730    +  CDS            ccdB: CcdB, a bacterial toxin that poisons DNA gyrase; ccdB; Plasmids containing the ccdB gene cannot be propagated in standard E. coli strains.
   2771..2895    -  protein_bind   attR2: mutant version of attR; recombination site for the Gateway® LR reaction LR Clonase™
   2906..2971    +  CDS            3xFLAG: three tandem FLAG® epitope tags, followed by an enterokinase cleavage site
   2990..3242    +  terminator     NOS terminator: nopaline synthase terminator and poly(A) signal
   3298..3320    -  protein_bind   lac operator (fragment): The lac repressor binds to the lac operator to inhibit transcription in E. coli. This inhibition can be relieved by adding lactose or isopropyl-β-D-thiogalactopyranoside (IPTG). lac repressor encoded by lacI
   3324..3354    -  promoter       lac promoter: promoter for the E. coli lac operon
   3369..3390    -  protein_bind   CAP binding site: CAP binding activates transcription in the presence of cAMP. E. coli catabolite activator protein
   3475..3649    -  polyA_signal   CaMV poly(A) signal: cauliflower mosaic virus polyadenylation signal
   3690..4715    -  CDS            HygR: hygromycin B phosphotransferase confers resistance to hygromycin
   4782..5457    -  promoter       CaMV 35S promoter (enhanced): cauliflower mosaic virus 35S promoter with a duplicated enhancer region
   5652..5676    -  misc_feature   LB T-DNA repeat: left border repeat from nopaline C58 T-DNA
   5935..5958    +  promoter       Pc promoter (fragment): intI1 (promoter lies within the coding sequence); class 1 integron promoter
   6134..6190    +  CDS            GmR (fragment): gentamycin acetyltransferase; aacC1; confers resistance to gentamycin
   6201..6988    +  CDS            SmR (fragment): aminoglycoside adenylyltransferase (Murphy, 1985); aadA; confers resistance to spectinomycin and streptomycin
   7234..7822    +  rep_origin     ori: high-copy-number ColE1/pMB1/pBR322/pUC origin of replication
   8008..8148    -  misc_feature   bom: basis of mobility region from pBR322
   8250..8289    -  CDS            rop (fragment): Rop protein, which maintains plasmids at low copy number; rop
   8492..8686    -  rep_origin     pVS1 oriV: origin of replication for the Pseudomonas plasmid pVS1 (Heeb et al., 2000)
   8752..9825    -  CDS            pVS1 RepA: replication protein from the Pseudomonas plasmid pVS1 (Heeb et al., 2000)
  10254..10883   -  CDS            pVS1 StaA: stability protein from the Pseudomonas plasmid pVS1 (Heeb et al., 2000)
  11443..11844   -  CDS            Y4CG_SINFN (fragment): Protein inferred from homology: Swiss-Prot protein existence level 3. From Sinorhizobium fredii (strain NBRC 101917 / NGR234).
