[The description below was written by a language model from this plasmid's Addgene catalogue record and pLannotate feature annotations shown in this document.]
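Description:
pMpGWB111 is an empty Gateway destination binary vector for Agrobacterium-mediated plant transformation. It was built on the pMpGWB100 backbone and designed for transgenic work in the liverwort Marchantia polymorpha, though it is also usable in other plants. The backbone outside the T-DNA carries a ColE1/pMB1-type origin with the pBR322 bom region for high-copy replication in E. coli. It also carries the pVS1 oriV with RepA and StaA for replication and stable maintenance in Agrobacterium. An aadA gene provides bacterial selection on spectinomycin. The intact Gateway cassette adds chloramphenicol resistance and the gyrase toxin ccdB, so the unrecombined vector must be propagated in a ccdB-tolerant strain such as DB3.1.

Between the nopaline-type right and left T-DNA border repeats lie two expression units. The first is a CaMV 35S promoter driving the attR1–CmR–ccdB–attR2 cassette, followed by a 3xFLAG coding sequence and the NOS terminator. An LR reaction with an entry clone replaces the CmR/ccdB segment with the gene of interest, and loss of ccdB allows counter-selection of non-recombinant plasmids in standard E. coli. If the entry clone lacks a stop codon and is in frame, the product is expressed constitutively with a C-terminal 3xFLAG tag, which is useful for immunodetection or affinity purification. The second unit, in the opposite orientation near the left border, is a hygromycin phosphotransferase gene under an enhanced 35S promoter with the CaMV poly(A) signal, used to select transformed plant tissue. Residual lacZα and lac promoter fragments are cloning remnants. The annotated sequence is 12,130 nt, larger than the listed parent backbone size, which is consistent with the added promoter, cassette and tag.
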