Addgene plasmid #68565: pMpGWB111
Purpose: (Empty Backbone) Gateway binary vector designed for transgenic research with Marchantia polymorpha as well as other plants
Depositing lab: Takayuki Kohchi. Depositing organization: Kyoto University, Graduate School of Biostudies. Publication: Development of Gateway Binary Vector Series with Four Different Selection Markers for the Liverwort Marchantia polymorpha. Ishizaki K, Nishihama R, Ueda M, Inoue K, Ishida S, Nishimura Y, Shikanai T, Kohchi T. PLoS One. 2015 Sep 25;10(9):e0138876. doi: 10.1371/journal.pone.0138876. eCollection 2015. PONE-D-15-25288 PubMed 26406247.
Backbone
  Vector backbone: pMpGWB100
  Backbone manufacturer: Kohchi Lab., Kyoto University
  Backbone size (bp): 9502
  Modifications to backbone: CaMV 35S promoter and 3xFLAG coding sequence are cloned upstream and downstream of the Gateway cassette, respectively.
  Vector type: Plant Expression
  Promoter: Cauliflower mosaic virus 35S promoter
  Selectable markers: Hygromycin
  Tag / fusion protein: 3xFLAG (C terminal on insert)
Growth in bacteria
  Bacterial resistance: Chloramphenicol and Spectinomycin, 25 & 50 μg/mL
  Growth temperature: 37°C
  Growth strain: DB3.1
  Copy number: High Copy
Gene/Insert
  Cloning method: Gateway Cloning
Resource information
  A portion of this plasmid was derived from a plasmid made by: The Gateway cassette was provided by Tsuyoshi Nakagawa at Shimane University, Japan.
Terms and licenses: Academic/Nonprofit Terms; Industry Terms: Not Available to Industry
How to cite: pMpGWB111 was a gift from Takayuki Kohchi (Addgene plasmid # 68565 ; http://n2t.net/addgene:68565 ; RRID:Addgene_68565)
