>Addgene plasmid #68565 | pMpGWB111 | addgene partial sequence | sequence record 128914 | Hygro-R 5'-tatccacgccctcctacatc-3'
CGGTGAGTTCAGGCTTTTTCATATCTCATTGCCCCCCGGATCTGCGAAAGCTCGAGAGAGATAGATTTGT
AGAGAGAGACTGGTGATTTCAGCGTGTCCTCTCCAAATGAAATGAACTTCCTTATATAGAGGAAGGGTCT
TGCGAAGGATAGTGGGATTGTGCGTCATCCCTTACGTCAGTGGAGATATCACATCAATCCACTTGCTTTG
AAGACGTGGTTGGAACGTCTTCTTTTTCCACGATGCTCCTCGTGGGTGGGGGTCCATCTTTGGGACCACT
GTCGGCAGAGGCATCTTGAACGATAGCCTTTCCTTTATCGCAATGATGGCATTTGTAGGTGCCACCTTCC
TTTTCTACTGTCCTTTTGATGAAGTGACAGATAGCTGGGCAATGGAATCCGAGGAGGTTTCCCGATATTA
CCCTTTGTTGAAAAGTCTCAATAGCCCTTT
