>Addgene plasmid #68565 | pMpGWB111 | addgene partial sequence | sequence record 131770 | GW-5 5'-AATCTCGCCGGATCCTAACT-3'
AGCCTGGGGTGCCTAATGCGGCCCCTCGAGGGGCCGCCATAGTGACTGGATATGTTGTGTTTTACAGTAT
TATGTAGTCTGTTTTTTATGCAAAATCTAATTTAATATATTGATATTTATATCATTTTACGTTTCTCGTT
CAGCTTTTTTGTACAAACTTGTTGATAACTCTAGAGTCCCCCGTGTTCTCTCCAAATGAAATGAACTTCC
TTATATAGAGGAAGGGTCTTGCGAAGGATAGTGGGATTGTGCGTCATCCCTTACGTCAGTGGAGATATCA
CATCAATCCACTTGCTTTGAAGACGTGGTTGGAACGTCTTCTTTTTCCACGATGCTCCTCGTGGGTGGGG
GTCCATCTTTGGGACCACTGTCGGCAGAGGCATCTTCAACGATGGCCTTTCCTTTATCGCAATGATGGCA
TTTGTAGGAGCCACCTTCCTTTTCCACTATCTTCACAATAAAGTGACAGATAGCTGGGCAATGGAATCCG
AGGAGGTTTCCGGATATTACCCTTTGTTGAAAAGTCTCAATTGCCCTTTGGTCTTCTGAGACTGTATCTT
TGATATTTTTGGAGTAGACAAGTGTGTCGTGCTCCACCATGTTGACGAAGATTTTCTTCTTGTCATTGAG
TCGTAAGAGACTCTGTATGAACTGTTCGCCAGTCTTTACGGCGAGTTCTGTTAGGTCCTCTATTTGAATC
TTTGACTCCATGGCCTTTGATTCAGTGGGAACTACCTTTTTAGAGACTCC
