>Addgene plasmid #68565 | pMpGWB111 | addgene partial sequence | sequence record 131772 | GW-3 5'-GCATGATGACCACCGATATG-3'
CCACCGCGAAAATGACATCAAAAACGCCATTAACCTGATGTTCTGGGGAATATAAATGTCAGGCTCCCTT
ATACACAGCCAGTCTGCAGGTCGACCATAGTGACTGGATATGTTGTGTTTTACAGTATTATGTAGTCTGT
TTTTTATGCAAAATCTAATTTAATATATTGATATTTATATCATTTTACGTTTCTCGTTCAGCTTTCTTGT
ACAAAGTGGTTGATAACAGCGACTACAAAGACCATGACGGTGATTATAAAGATCATGACATCGACTACAA
GGATGACGATGACAAGTAGAGCTCGAATTTCCCCGATCGTTCAAACATTTGGCAATAAAGTTTCTTAAGA
TTGAATCCTGTTGCCGGTCTTGCGATGATTATCATATAATTTCTGTTGAATTACGTTAAGCATGTAATAA
TTAACATGTAATGCATGACGTTATTTATGAGATGGGTTTTTATGATTAGAGTCCCGCAATTATACATTTA
ATACGCGATAGAAAACAAAATATAGCGCGCAAACTAGGATAAATTATCGCGCGCGGTGTCATCTATGTTA
CTAGATCG
